Addgene plasmid #237855: pHAGE Flag HA ADAR1 p150
Purpose: Lentiviral expression of ADAR1 p150
Depositing lab: David Pellman. Depositing organization: Dana-Farber Cancer Institute. Publication: Breakage of cytoplasmic chromosomes by pathological DNA base excision repair. Tang S, Stokasimov E, Cui Y, Pellman D. Nature. 2022 Jun;606(7916):930-936. doi: 10.1038/s41586-022-04767-1. Epub 2022 Apr 27. PubMed 35477155.
Backbone
  Vector backbone: pHAGE-N-FLAG-HA-IRES-PURO
  Backbone manufacturer: Gateway, backbone originally from J.Wade Harper lab
  Total vector size (bp): 12075
  Vector type: Mammalian Expression, Lentiviral
  Selectable markers: Puromycin
Growth in bacteria
  Bacterial resistance: Ampicillin, 100 μg/mL
  Growth temperature: 37°C
  Growth strain: NEB Stable
  Copy number: Unknown
Gene/Insert
  Gene/Insert name: ADAR1
  Species: H. sapiens (human)
  Entrez Gene: ADAR (a.k.a. ADAR1, AGS6, DRADA, DSH, DSRAD, G1P1, IFI-4, IFI4, K88DSRBP, P136)
Terms and licenses: Academic/Nonprofit Terms; Industry Terms: Not Available to Industry
How to cite: pHAGE Flag HA ADAR1 p150 was a gift from David Pellman (Addgene plasmid # 237855 ; http://n2t.net/addgene:237855 ; RRID:Addgene_237855)
