[The description below was written by a language model from this plasmid's Addgene catalogue record and pLannotate feature annotations shown in this document.]
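Description:
pHAGE Flag HA ADAR1 p150 is a 12,075 bp HIV-1-derived lentiviral transfer plasmid for expressing the human RNA-editing enzyme ADAR1 in mammalian cells. It is built on the Gateway-compatible pHAGE-N-FLAG-HA-IRES-PURO backbone. In bacteria it replicates from a high-copy ColE1/pUC-type origin and is selected with ampicillin through the β-lactamase gene. The viral portion contains a truncated 5' LTR, the Ψ packaging signal with an adjoining gag fragment, the Rev response element for Rev-dependent nuclear export of the genomic RNA, and the cPPT/CTS element. It ends in a ΔU3 self-inactivating 3' LTR, so the integrated provirus lacks LTR promoter activity. Because the plasmid carries only short fragments of viral genes, packaging functions must be supplied in trans to produce particles.

The payload is a single bicistronic transcript driven by the CMV immediate-early enhancer and promoter. Short annotated FLAG and HA epitope sequences lie upstream of an attB1 site, followed by the ADAR coding sequence and an attB2 site. This arrangement is consistent with Gateway recombination of the ORF into the vector and gives an N-terminally FLAG-HA-tagged protein. The name and stated purpose identify the insert as the p150 isoform of ADAR1, which catalyses adenosine-to-inosine deamination in double-stranded RNA. Downstream, an EMCV IRES drives translation of puromycin N-acetyltransferase from the same mRNA, linking puromycin resistance to transgene expression, and a WPRE enhances transcript expression. The construct is suited to making stably transduced, puromycin-selected cell lines in which tagged ADAR1 p150 can be detected or immunopurified through its epitope tags.
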