Features (pLannotate 1.2.2; 29 found; start..end, strand, type, name):
      1..589     +  rep_origin     ori: high-copy-number ColE1/pMB1/pBR322/pUC origin of replication
    772..826     +  CDS            lacI (fragment): lac repressor; lacI; The lac repressor binds to the lac operator to inhibit transcription in E. coli. This inhibition can be relieved by adding lactose or isopropyl-β-D-thiogalactopyranoside (IPTG).
    832..925     +  rep_origin     SV40 ori (fragment): SV40 origin of replication
    950..987     +  CDS            lacI (fragment): lac repressor; lacI; The lac repressor binds to the lac operator to inhibit transcription in E. coli. This inhibition can be relieved by adding lactose or isopropyl-β-D-thiogalactopyranoside (IPTG).
   1000..1021    +  protein_bind   CAP binding site: CAP binding activates transcription in the presence of cAMP. E. coli catabolite activator protein
   1036..1066    +  promoter       lac promoter: promoter for the E. coli lac operon
   1070..1092    +  protein_bind   lac operator (fragment): The lac repressor binds to the lac operator to inhibit transcription in E. coli. This inhibition can be relieved by adding lactose or isopropyl-β-D-thiogalactopyranoside (IPTG). lac repressor encoded by lacI
   1124..1207    +  polyA_signal   SV40 poly(A) signal (fragment): SV40 polyadenylation signal
   1374..1703    +  CDS            nef (fragment): NEF_HV1BR - Experimental evidence at protein level: Swiss-Prot protein existence level 1. Extracellular Nef protein targets CD4(+) T-lymphocytes for apoptosis by interacting with CXCR4 surface receptors (PubMed:14990729). From Human immunodeficiency virus type 1 group M subtype B (isolate BRU/LAI) (HIV-1).
   1751..2008    +  LTR            5' LTR (truncated): truncated 5' long terminal repeat (LTR) from HIV-1
   2055..2180    +  misc_feature   HIV-1 Ψ: packaging signal of human immunodeficiency virus type 1
   2164..2502    +  CDS            HIV-1 gag (fragment): gag protein from human immunodeficiency virus 1; gag
   2677..2910    +  misc_feature   RRE: The Rev response element (RRE) of HIV-1 allows for Rev-dependent mRNA export from the nucleus to the cytoplasm.
   3287..3387    +  CDS            Rev (fragment): human immunodeficiency virus 1 (HIV-1) Rev protein; rev; enhances nuclear export of unspliced and incompletely spliced viral mRNAs
   3436..3553    +  misc_feature   cPPT/CTS: central polypurine tract and central termination sequence of HIV-1
   3605..3908    +  enhancer       CMV enhancer: human cytomegalovirus immediate early enhancer
   3909..4112    +  promoter       CMV promoter: human cytomegalovirus (CMV) immediate early promoter
   4218..4241    +  CDS            3xFLAG (fragment): three tandem FLAG® epitope tags, followed by an enterokinase cleavage site
   4254..4280    +  CDS            3xHA (fragment): three tandem HA epitope tags
   4296..4320    +  protein_bind   attB1: mutant version of attB; recombination site for the Gateway® BP reaction BP Clonase™
   4326..8600    +  CDS            ADAR: DSRAD_HUMAN - Also known as ADAR1, DSRAD, G1P1, IFI4. Experimental evidence at protein level: Swiss-Prot protein existence level 1. Catalyzes the hydrolytic deamination of adenosine to inosine in double-stranded RNA (dsRNA) referred to as A-to-I RNA editing (PubMed:7972084, PubMed:7565688, PubMed:12618436). This may affect gene expression and function in a number of ways that include mRNA translation by changing codons and hence the amino acid sequence of proteins; pre-mRNA splicing by altering splice site recognition sequences; RNA stability by changing sequences involved in nuclease recognit
   8605..8629    -  protein_bind   attB2: mutant version of attB; recombination site for the Gateway® BP reaction BP Clonase™
   8747..9209    +  misc_feature   IRES: internal ribosome entry site (IRES) of the encephalomyocarditis virus (EMCV)
   9223..9822    +  CDS            PuroR: puromycin N-acetyltransferase; pac from Streptomyces alboniger; confers resistance to puromycin
   9839..10427   +  misc_feature   WPRE: woodchuck hepatitis virus posttranscriptional regulatory element
  10435..10500   +  CDS            nef (fragment): NEF_HV1Z2 - Experimental evidence at protein level: Swiss-Prot protein existence level 1. Extracellular Nef protein targets CD4(+) T-lymphocytes for apoptosis by interacting with CXCR4 surface receptors. From Human immunodeficiency virus type 1 group M subtype D (isolate Z2/CDC-Z34) (HIV-1).
  10502..10735   +  LTR            3' LTR (ΔU3): self-inactivating 3' long terminal repeat (LTR) from HIV-1
  10940..11044   +  promoter       AmpR promoter: bla
  11045..11905   +  CDS            AmpR: β-lactamase; bla; confers resistance to ampicillin, carbenicillin, and related antibiotics
>Addgene plasmid #237855 | pHAGE Flag HA ADAR1 p150 | addgene full sequence | sequence record 469970 | Addgene NGS Result
TTGAGATCCTTTTTTTCTGCGCGTAATCTGCTGCTTGCAAACAAAAAAACCACCGCTACCAGCGGTGGTT
TGTTTGCCGGATCAAGAGCTACCAACTCTTTTTCCGAAGGTAACTGGCTTCAGCAGAGCGCAGATACCAA
ATACTGTTCTTCTAGTGTAGCCGTAGTTAGGCCACCACTTCAAGAACTCTGTAGCACCGCCTACATACCT
CGCTCTGCTAATCCTGTTACCAGTGGCTGCTGCCAGTGGCGATAAGTCGTGTCTTACCGGGTTGGACTCA
AGACGATAGTTACCGGATAAGGCGCAGCGGTCGGGCTGAACGGGGGGTTCGTGCACACAGCCCAGCTTGG
AGCGAACGACCTACACCGAACTGAGATACCTACAGCGTGAGCTATGAGAAAGCGCCACGCTTCCCGAAGG
GAGAAAGGCGGACAGGTATCCGGTAAGCGGCAGGGTCGGAACAGGAGAGCGCACGAGGGAGCTTCCAGGG
GGAAACGCCTGGTATCTTTATAGTCCTGTCGGGTTTCGCCACCTCTGACTTGAGCGTCGATTTTTGTGAT
GCTCGTCAGGGGGGCGGAGCCTATGGAAAAACGCCAGCAACGCGGCCTTTTTACGGTTCCTGGCCTTTTG
CTGGCCTTTTGCTCACATGTTCTTTCCTGCGTTATCCCCTGATTCTGTGGATAACCGTATTACCGCCTTT
GAGTGAGCTGATACCGCTCGCCGCAGCCGAACGACCGAGCGCAGCGAGTCAGTGAGCGAGGAAGCGGAAG
AGCGCCCAATACGCAAACCGCCTCTCCCCGCGCGTTGGCCGATTCATTAATGCAGCAAGCTCATGGCTGA
CTAATTTTTTTTATTTATGCAGAGGCCGAGGCCGCCTCGGCCTCTGAGCTATTCCAGAAGTAGTGAGGAG
GCTTTTTTGGAGGCCTAGGCTTTTGCAAAAAGCTCCCCGTGGCACGACAGGTTTCCCGACTGGAAAGCGG
GCAGTGAGCGCAACGCAATTAATGTGAGTTAGCTCACTCATTAGGCACCCCAGGCTTTACACTTTATGCT
TCCGGCTCGTATGTTGTGTGGAATTGTGAGCGGATAACAATTTCACACAGGAAACAGCTATGACATGATT
ACGAATTTCACAAATAAAGCATTTTTTTCACTGCATTCTAGTTGTGGTTTGTCCAAACTCATCAATGTAT
CTTATCATGTCTGGATCAACTGGATAACTCAAGCTAACCAAAATCATCCCAAACTTCCCACCCCATACCC
TATTACCACTGCCAATTACCTGTGGTTTCATTTACTCTAAACCTGTGATTCCTCTGAATTATTTTCATTT
TAAAGAAATTGTATTTGTTAAATATGTACTACAAACTTAGTAGTTGGAAGGGCTAATTCACTCCCAAAGA
AGACAAGATATCCTTGATCTGTGGATCTACCACACACAAGGCTACTTCCCTGATTAGCAGAACTACACAC
CAGGGCCAGGGGTCAGATATCCACTGACCTTTGGATGGTGCTACAAGCTAGTACCAGTTGAGCCAGATAA
GGTAGAAGAGGCCAATAAAGGAGAGAACACCAGCTTGTTACACCCTGTGAGCCTGCATGGGATGGATGAC
CCGGAGAGAGAAGTGTTAGAGTGGAGGTTTGACAGCCGCCTAGCATTTCATCACGTGGCCCGAGAGCTGC
ATCCGGAGTACTTCAAGAACTGCTGATATCGAGCTTGCTACAAGGGACTTTCCGCTGGGGACTTTCCAGG
GAGGCGTGGCCTGGGCGGGACTGGGGAGTGGCGAGCCCTCAGATCCTGCATATAAGCAGCTGCTTTTTGC
CTGTACTGGGTCTCTCTGGTTAGACCAGATCTGAGCCTGGGAGCTCTCTGGCTAACTAGGGAACCCACTG
CTTAAGCCTCAATAAAGCTTGCCTTGAGTGCTTCAAGTAGTGTGTGCCCGTCTGTTGTGTGACTCTGGTA
ACTAGAGATCCCTCAGACCCTTTTAGTCAGTGTGGAAAATCTCTAGCAGTGGCGCCCGAACAGGGACTTG
AAAGCGAAAGGGAAACCAGAGGAGCTCTCTCGACGCAGGACTCGGCTTGCTGAAGCGCGCACGGCAAGAG
GCGAGGGGCGGCGACTGGTGAGTACGCCAAAAATTTTGACTAGCGGAGGCTAGAAGGAGAGAGATGGGTG
CGAGAGCGTCAGTATTAAGCGGGGGAGAATTAGATCGCGATGGGAAAAAATTCGGTTAAGGCCAGGGGGA
AAGAAAAAATATAAATTAAAACATATAGTATGGGCAAGCAGGGAGCTAGAACGATTCGCAGTTAATCCTG
GCCTGTTAGAAACATCAGAAGGCTGTAGACAAATACTGGGACAGCTACAACCATCCCTTCAGACAGGATC
AGAAGAACTTAGATCATTATATAATACAGTAGCAACCCTCTATTGTGTGCATCAAAGGATAGAGATAAAA
GACACCAAGGAAGCTTTAGACAAGATAGAGGAAGAGCAAAACAAAAGTAAGACCACCGCACAGCAAGCGG
CCGGCCGCTGATCTTCAGACCTGGAGGAGGAGATATGAGGGACAATTGGAGAAGTGAATTATATAAATAT
AAAGTAGTAAAAATTGAACCATTAGGAGTAGCACCCACCAAGGCAAAGAGAAGAGTGGTGCAGAGAGAAA
AAAGAGCAGTGGGAATAGGAGCTTTGTTCCTTGGGTTCTTGGGAGCAGCAGGAAGCACTATGGGCGCAGC
GTCAATGACGCTGACGGTACAGGCCAGACAATTATTGTCTGGTATAGTGCAGCAGCAGAACAATTTGCTG
AGGGCTATTGAGGCGCAACAGCATCTGTTGCAACTCACAGTCTGGGGCATCAAGCAGCTCCAGGCAAGAA
TCCTGGCTGTGGAAAGATACCTAAAGGATCAACAGCTCCTGGGGATTTGGGGTTGCTCTGGAAAACTCAT
TTGCACCACTGCTGTGCCTTGGAATGCTAGTTGGAGTAATAAATCTCTGGAACAGATTTGGAATCACACG
ACCTGGATGGAGTGGGACAGAGAAATTAACAATTACACAAGCTTAATACACTCCTTAATTGAAGAATCGC
AAAACCAGCAAGAAAAGAATGAACAAGAATTATTGGAATTAGATAAATGGGCAAGTTTGTGGAATTGGTT
TAACATAACAAATTGGCTGTGGTATATAAAATTATTCATAATGATAGTAGGAGGCTTGGTAGGTTTAAGA
ATAGTTTTTGCTGTACTTTCTATAGTGAATAGAGTTAGGCAGGGATATTCACCATTATCGTTTCAGACCC
ACCTCCCAACCCCGAGGGGACCCGACAGGCCCGAAGGAATAGAAGAAGAAGGTGGAGAGAGAGACAGAGA
CAGATCCATTCGATTAGTGAACGGATCTCGACGGTATCGCCGAATTAATTCACAAATGGCAGTATTCATC
CACAATTTTAAAAGAAAAGGGGGGATTGGGGGGTACAGTGCAGGGGAAAGAATAGTAGACATAATAGCAA
CAGACATACAAACTAAAGAATTACAAAAACAAATTACAAAAATTCAAAATTTTCGGGTTTATTACAGGGA
CAGCAGAGATCCAGTTTGGACTAGTGGAGTTCCGCGTTACATAACTTACGGTAAATGGCCCGCCTGGCTG
ACCGCCCAACGACCCCCGCCCATTGACGTCAATAATGACGTATGTTCCCATAGTAACGCCAATAGGGACT
TTCCATTGACGTCAATGGGTGGAGTATTTACGGTAAACTGCCCACTTGGCAGTACATCAAGTGTATCATA
TGCCAAGTACGCCCCCTATTGACGTCAATGACGGTAAATGGCCCGCCTGGCATTATGCCCAGTACATGAC
CTTATGGGACTTTCCTACTTGGCAGTACATCTACGTATTAGTCATCGCTATTACCATGGTGATGCGGTTT
TGGCAGTACATCAATGGGCGTGGATAGCGGTTTGACTCACGGGGATTTCCAAGTCTCCACCCCATTGACG
TCAATGGGAGTTTGTTTTGGCACCAAAATCAACGGGACTTTCCAAAATGTCGTAACAACTCCGCCCCATT
GACGCAAATGGGCGGTAGGCGTGTACGGTGGGAGGTCTATATAAGCAGAGCTCGTTTAGTGAACCGTCAG
ATCGCCTGGAGACGCCATCCACGCTGTTTTGACCTCCATAGAAGACACCGGCGGCCGCAGATCTCTCGAG
GTTGATCTGCCACCATGGACTACAAGGATGACGATGACAAGCTCGATGGAGGATACCCATACGATGTTCC
AGATTACGCTGCTCGAGGTTATCAAACAAGTTTGTACAAAAAAGCAGGCTCCACCATGAATCCGCGGCAG
GGGTATTCCCTCAGCGGATACTACACCCATCCATTTCAAGGCTATGAGCACAGACAGCTCAGATACCAGC
AGCCTGGGCCAGGATCTTCCCCCAGTAGTTTCCTGCTTAAGCAAATAGAATTTCTCAAGGGGCAGCTCCC
AGAAGCACCGGTGATTGGAAAGCAGACACCGTCACTGCCACCTTCCCTCCCAGGACTCCGGCCAAGGTTT
CCAGTACTACTTGCCTCCAGTACCAGAGGCAGGCAAGTGGACATCAGGGGTGTCCCCAGGGGCGTGCATC
TCGGAAGTCAGGGGCTCCAGAGAGGGTTCCAGCATCCTTCACCACGTGGCAGGAGTCTGCCACAGAGAGG
TGTTGATTGCCTTTCCTCACATTTCCAGGAACTGAGTATCTACCAAGATCAGGAACAAAGGATCTTAAAG
TTCCTGGAAGAGCTTGGGGAAGGGAAGGCCACCACAGCACATGATCTGTCTGGGAAACTTGGGACTCCGA
AGAAAGAAATCAATCGAGTTTTATACTCCCTGGCAAAGAAGGGCAAGCTACAGAAAGAGGCAGGAACACC
CCCTTTGTGGAAAATCGCGGTCTCCACTCAGGCTTGGAACCAGCACAGCGGAGTGGTAAGACCAGACGGT
CATAGCCAAGGAGCCCCAAACTCAGACCCGAGTTTGGAACCGGAAGACAGAAACTCCACATCTGTCTCAG
AAGATCTTCTTGAGCCTTTTATTGCAGTCTCAGCTCAGGCTTGGAACCAGCACAGCGGAGTGGTAAGACC
AGACAGTCATAGCCAAGGATCCCCAAACTCAGACCCAGGTTTGGAACCTGAAGACAGCAACTCCACATCT
GCCTTGGAAGATCCTCTTGAGTTTTTAGACATGGCCGAGATCAAGGAGAAAATCTGCGACTATCTCTTCA
ATGTGTCTGACTCCTCTGCCCTGAATTTGGCTAAAAATATTGGCCTTACCAAGGCCCGAGATATAAATGC
TGTGCTAATTGACATGGAAAGGCAGGGGGATGTCTATAGACAAGGGACAACCCCTCCCATATGGCATTTG
ACAGCACATGATCTGTCTGGGAAACTTGGGACTCCGAAGAAAGAAATCAATCGAGTTTTATACTCCCTGG
CAAAGAAGGGCAAGCTACAGAAAGAGGCAGGAACACCCCCTTTGTGGAAAATCGCGGTCTCCACTCAGGC
TTGGAACCAGCACAGCGGAGTGGTAAGACCAGACGGTCATAGCCAAGGAGCCCCAAACTCAGACCCGAGT
TTGGAACCGGAAGACAGAAACTCCACATCTGTCTCAGAAGATCTTCTTGAGCCTTTTATTGCAGTCTCAG
CTCAGGCTTGGAACCAGCACAGCGGAGTGGTAAGACCAGACAGTCATAGCCAAGGATCCCCAAACTCAGA
CCCAGGTTTGGAACCTGAAGACAGCAACTCCACATCTGCCTTGGAAGATCCTCTTGAGTTTTTAGACATG
GCCGAGATCAAGGAGAAAATCTGCGACTATCTCTTCAATGTGTCTGACTCCTCTGCCCTGAATTTGGCTA
AAAATATTGGCCTTACCAAGGCCCGAGATATAAATGCTGTGCTAATTGACATGGAAAGGCAGGGGGATGT
CTATAGACAAGGGACAACCCCTCCCATATGGCATTTGACAGACAAGAAGCGAGAGAGGATGCAAATCAAG
AGAAATACGAACAGTGTTCCTGAAACCGCTCCAGCTGCAATCCCTGAGACCAAAAGAAACGCAGAGTTCC
TCACCTGTAATATACCCACATCAAATGCCTCAAATAACATGGTAACCACAGAAAAAGTGGAGAATGGGCA
GGAACCTGTCATAAAGTTAGAAAACAGGCAAGAGGCCAGACCAGAACCAGCAAGACTGAAACCACCTGTT
CATTACAATGGCCCCTCAAAAGCAGGGTATGTTGACTTTGAAAATGGCCAGTGGGCCACAGATGACATCC
CAGATGACTTGAATAGTATCCGCGCAGCACCAGGTGAGTTTCGAGCCATCATGGAGATGCCCTCCTTCTA
CAGTCATGGCTTGCCACGGTGTTCACCCTACAAGAAACTGACAGAGTGCCAGCTGAAGAACCCCATCAGC
GGGCTGTTAGAATATGCCCAGTTCGCTAGTCAAACCTGTGAGTTCAACATGATAGAGCAGAGTGGACCAC
CCCATGAACCTCGATTTAAATTCCAGGTTGTCATCAATGGCCGAGAGTTTCCCCCAGCTGAAGCTGGAAG
CAAGAAAGTGGCCAAGCAGGATGCAGCTATGAAAGCCATGACAATTCTGCTAGAGGAAGCCAAAGCCAAG
GACAGTGGAAAATCAGAAGAATCATCCCACTATTCCACAGAGAAAGAATCAGAGAAGACTGCAGAGTCCC
AGACCCCCACCCCTTCAGCCACATCCTTCTTTTCTGGGAAGAGCCCCGTCACCACACTGCTTGAGTGTAT
GCACAAATTGGGGAACTCCTGTGAATTCCGTCTCCTGTCCAAAGAAGGCCCTGCCCATGAACCCAAGTTC
CAATACTGTGTTGCAGTGGGAGCCCAAACTTTCCCCAGTGTGAGTGCTCCCAGCAAGAAAGTGGCAAAGC
AGATGGCCGCAGAGGAAGCCATGAAGGCCCTGCATGGGGAGGCGACCAACTCCATGGCTTCTGATAACCA
GCCTGAAGGTATGATCTCAGAGTCACTTGATAACTTGGAATCCATGATGCCCAACAAGGTCAGGAAGATT
GGCGAGCTCGTGAGATACCTGAACACCAACCCTGTGGGTGGCCTTTTGGAGTACGCCCGCTCCCATGGCT
TTGCTGCTGAATTCAAGTTGGTCGACCAGTCCGGACCTCCTCACGAGCCCAAGTTCGTTTACCAAGCAAA
AGTTGGGGGTCGCTGGTTCCCAGCCGTCTGCGCACACAGCAAGAAGCAAGGCAAGCAGGAAGCAGCAGAT
GCGGCTCTCCGTGTCTTGATTGGGGAGAACGAGAAGGCAGAACGCATGGGTTTCACAGAGGTAACCCCAG
TGACAGGGGCCAGTCTCAGAAGAACTATGCTCCTCCTCTCAAGGTCCCCAGAAGCACAGCCAAAGACACT
CCCTCTCACTGGCAGCACCTTCCATGACCAGATAGCCATGCTGAGCCACCGGTGCTTCAACACTCTGACT
AACAGCTTCCAGCCCTCCTTGCTCGGCCGCAAGATTCTGGCCGCCATCATTATGAAAAAAGACTCTGAGG
ACATGGGTGTCGTCGTCAGCTTGGGAACAGGGAATCGCTGTGTAAAAGGAGATTCTCTCAGCCTAAAAGG
AGAAACTGTCAATGACTGCCATGCAGAAATAATCTCCCGGAGAGGCTTCATCAGGTTTCTCTACAGTGAG
TTAATGAAATACAACTCCCAGACTGCGAAGGATAGTATATTTGAACCTGCTAAGGGAGGAGAAAAGCTCC
AAATAAAAAAGACTGTGTCATTCCATCTGTATATCAGCACTGCTCCGTGTGGAGATGGCGCCCTCTTTGA
CAAGTCCTGCAGCGACCGTGCTATGGAAAGCACAGAATCCCGCCACTACCCTGTCTTCGAGAATCCCAAA
CAAGGAAAGCTCCGCACCAAGGTGGAGAACGGAGAAGGCACAATCCCTGTGGAATCCAGTGACATTGTGC
CTACGTGGGATGGCATTCGGCTCGGGGAGAGACTCCGTACCATGTCCTGTAGTGACAAAATCCTACGCTG
GAACGTGCTGGGCCTGCAAGGGGCACTGTTGACCCACTTCCTGCAGCCCATTTATCTCAAATCTGTCACA
TTGGGTTACCTTTTCAGCCAAGGGCATCTGACCCGTGCTATTTGCTGTCGTGTGACAAGAGATGGGAGTG
CATTTGAGGATGGACTACGACATCCCTTTATTGTCAACCACCCCAAGGTTGGCAGAGTCAGCATATATGA
TTCCAAAAGGCAATCCGGGAAGACTAAGGAGACAAGCGTCAACTGGTGTCTGGCTGATGGCTATGACCTG
GAGATCCTGGACGGTACCAGAGGCACTGTGGATGGGCCACGGAATGAATTGTCCCGGGTCTCCAAAAAGA
ACATTTTTCTTCTATTTAAGAAGCTCTGCTCCTTCCGTTACCGCAGGGATCTACTGAGACTCTCCTATGG
TGAGGCCAAGAAAGCTGCCCGTGACTACGAGACGGCCAAGAACTACTTCAAAAAAGGCCTGAAGGATATG
GGCTATGGGAACTGGATTAGCAAACCCCAGGAGGAAAAGAACTTTTATCTCTGCCCAGTATAGGACCCAG
CTTTCTTGTACAAAGTGGTTCGATAACGAATTCCGCCCCCCCCCCCTAACGTTACTGGCCGAAGCCGCTT
GGAATAAGGCCGGTGTGCGTTTGTCTATATGTTATTTTCCACCATATTGCCGTCTTTTGGCAATGTGAGG
GCCCGGAAACCTGGCCCTGTCTTCTTGACGAGCATTCCTAGGGGTCTTTCCCCTCTCGCCAAAGGAATGC
AAGGTCTGTTGAATGTCGTGAAGGAAGCAGTTCCTCTGGAAGCTTCTTGAAGACAAACAACGTCTGTAGC
GACCCTTTGCAGGCAGCGGAACCCCCCACCTGGCGACAGGTGCCTCTGCGGCCAAAAGCCACGTGTATAA
GATACACCTGCAAAGGCGGCACAACCCCAGTGCCACGTTGTGAGTTGGATAGTTGTGGAAAGAGTCAAAT
GGCTCTCCTCAAGCGTATTCAACAAGGGGCTGAAGGATGCCCAGAAGGTACCCCATTGTATGGGATCTGA
TCTGGGGCCTCGGTGCACATGCTTTACATGTGTTTAGTCGAGGTTAAAAAAACGTCTAGGCCCCCCGAAC
CACGGGGACGTGGTTTTCCTTTGAAAAACACGATGATAATATGGCCACAACCATGACCGAGTACAAGCCC
ACGGTGCGCCTCGCCACCCGCGACGACGTCCCCAGGGCCGTACGCACCCTCGCCGCCGCGTTCGCCGACT
ACCCCGCCACGCGCCACACCGTCGATCCGGACCGCCACATCGAGCGGGTCACCGAGCTGCAAGAACTCTT
CCTCACGCGCGTCGGGCTCGACATCGGCAAGGTGTGGGTCGCGGACGACGGCGCCGCGGTGGCGGTCTGG
ACCACGCCGGAGAGCGTCGAAGCGGGGGCGGTGTTCGCCGAGATCGGCCCGCGCATGGCCGAGTTGAGCG
GTTCCCGGCTGGCCGCGCAGCAACAGATGGAAGGCCTCCTGGCGCCGCACCGGCCCAAGGAGCCCGCGTG
GTTCCTGGCCACCGTCGGCGTCTCGCCCGACCACCAGGGCAAGGGTCTGGGCAGCGCCGTCGTGCTCCCC
GGAGTGGAGGCGGCCGAGCGCGCCGGGGTGCCCGCCTTCCTGGAGACCTCCGCGCCCCGCAACCTCCCCT
TCTACGAGCGGCTCGGCTTCACCGTCACCGCCGACGTCGAGGTGCCCGAAGGACCGCGCACCTGGTGCAT
GACCCGCAAGCCCGGTGCCTGATGCATCGATGGATCCTAATCAACCTCTGGATTACAAAATTTGTGAAAG
ATTGACTGGTATTCTTAACTATGTTGCTCCTTTTACGCTATGTGGATACGCTGCTTTAATGCCTTTGTAT
CATGCTATTGCTTCCCGTATGGCTTTCATTTTCTCCTCCTTGTATAAATCCTGGTTGCTGTCTCTTTATG
AGGAGTTGTGGCCCGTTGTCAGGCAACGTGGCGTGGTGTGCACTGTGTTTGCTGACGCAACCCCCACTGG
TTGGGGCATTGCCACCACCTGTCAGCTCCTTTCCGGGACTTTCGCTTTCCCCCTCCCTATTGCCACGGCG
GAACTCATCGCCGCCTGCCTTGCCCGCTGCTGGACAGGGGCTCGGCTGTTGGGCACTGACAATTCCGTGG
TGTTGTCGGGGAAATCATCGTCCTTTCCTTGGCTGCTCGCCTGTGTTGCCACCTGGATTCTGCGCGGGAC
GTCCTTCTGCTACGTCCCTTCGGCCCTCAATCCAGCGGACCTTCCTTCCCGCGGCCTGCTGCCGGCTCTG
CGGCCTCTTCCGCGTCTTCGCCTTCGCCCTCAGACGAGTCGGATCTCCCTTTGGGCCGCCTCCCCGCCTG
AGATCCTTTAAGACCAATGACTTACAAGGCAGCTGTAGATCTTAGCCACTTTTTAAAAGAAAAGGGGGGA
CTGGAAGGGCTAATTCACTCCCAACGAAGACAAGATCTGCTTTTTGCTTGTACTGGGTCTCTCTGGTTAG
ACCAGATCTGAGCCTGGGAGCTCTCTGGCTAACTAGGGAACCCACTGCTTAAGCCTCAATAAAGCTTGCC
TTGAGTGCTTCAAGTAGTGTGTGCCCGTCTGTTGTGTGACTCTGGTAACTAGAGATCCCTCAGACCCTTT
TAGTCAGTGTGGAAAATCTCTAGCAGTAGTAGTTCATGTCATCTTATTATTCAGTATTTATAACTTGCAA
AGAAATGAATATCAGAGAGTGAGAGGCCCGGGTTAATTAAGGAAAGGGCTAGATCATTCTTGAAGACGAA
AGGGCCTCGTGATACGCCTATTTTTATAGGTTAATGTCATGATAATAATGGTTTCTTAGACGTCAGGTGG
CACTTTTCGGGGAAATGTGCGCGGAACCCCTATTTGTTTATTTTTCTAAATACATTCAAATATGTATCCG
CTCATGAGACAATAACCCTGATAAATGCTTCAATAATATTGAAAAAGGAAGAGTATGAGTATTCAACATT
TCCGTGTCGCCCTTATTCCCTTTTTTGCGGCATTTTGCCTTCCTGTTTTTGCTCACCCAGAAACGCTGGT
GAAAGTAAAAGATGCTGAAGATCAGTTGGGTGCACGAGTGGGTTACATCGAACTGGATCTCAACAGCGGT
AAGATCCTTGAGAGTTTTCGCCCCGAAGAACGTTTTCCAATGATGAGCACTTTTAAAGTTCTGCTATGTG
GCGCGGTATTATCCCGTGTTGACGCCGGGCAAGAGCAACTCGGTCGCCGCATACACTATTCTCAGAATGA
CTTGGTTGAGTACTCACCAGTCACAGAAAAGCATCTTACGGATGGCATGACAGTAAGAGAATTATGCAGT
GCTGCCATAACCATGAGTGATAACACTGCGGCCAACTTACTTCTGACAACGATCGGAGGACCGAAGGAGC
TAACCGCTTTTTTGCACAACATGGGGGATCATGTAACTCGCCTTGATCGTTGGGAACCGGAGCTGAATGA
AGCCATACCAAACGACGAGCGTGACACCACGATGCCTGTAGCAATGGCAACAACGTTGCGCAAACTATTA
ACTGGCGAACTACTTACTCTAGCTTCCCGGCAACAATTAATAGACTGGATGGAGGCGGATAAAGTTGCAG
GACCACTTCTGCGCTCGGCCCTTCCGGCTGGCTGGTTTATTGCTGATAAATCTGGAGCCGGTGAGCGTGG
GTCTCGCGGTATCATTGCAGCACTGGGGCCAGATGGTAAGCCCTCCCGTATCGTAGTTATCTACACGACG
GGGAGTCAGGCAACTATGGATGAACGAAATAGACAGATCGCTGAGATAGGTGCCTCACTGATTAAGCATT
GGTAACTGTCAGACCAAGTTTACTCATATATACTTTAGATTGATTTAAAACTTCATTTTTAATTTAAAAG
GATCTAGGTGAAGATCCTTTTTGATAATCTCATGACCAAAATCCCTTAACGTGAGTTTTCGTTCCACTGA
GCGTCAGACCCCGTAGAAAAGATCAAAGGATCTTC
